Addgene plasmid #90147: pT2-cryR;dll4CE2-P1Egfp
Purpose: contains dll4 enhancer 2 sequence, and dll4 specific gene promoter driving expression of eGFP
Depositing lab: Nathan Lawson. Depositing organization: University of Massachusetts, Worcester. Publication: Robust Identification of Developmentally Active Endothelial Enhancers in Zebrafish Using FANS-Assisted ATAC-Seq. Quillien A, Abdalla M, Yu J, Ou J, Zhu LJ, Lawson ND. Cell Rep. 2017 Jul 18;20(3):709-720. doi: 10.1016/j.celrep.2017.06.070. PubMed 28723572.
Backbone
  Vector backbone: pDESTtol2pACrymCherry
  Backbone manufacturer: Addgene
  Vector type: Bacterial Expression
Growth in bacteria
  Bacterial resistance: Ampicillin, 100 μg/mL
  Growth temperature: 37°C
  Growth strain: DH5alpha
  Copy number: High Copy
Gene/Insert
  Gene/Insert name: dll4E2P1Egfp
  Species: D. rerio (zebrafish)
  Entrez Gene: dll4 (a.k.a. si:ch211-244p18.5, zgc:136596)
  Tag / fusion protein: EGFP (C terminal on insert)
  Cloning method: Gateway Cloning
Terms and licenses: Academic/Nonprofit Terms; Industry Terms: Not Available to Industry
How to cite: pT2-cryR;dll4CE2-P1Egfp was a gift from Nathan Lawson (Addgene plasmid # 90147 ; http://n2t.net/addgene:90147 ; RRID:Addgene_90147)
