[The description below was written by a language model from this plasmid's Addgene catalogue record and pLannotate feature annotations shown in this document.]
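Description:
pT2-cryR;dll4CE2-P1Egfp is a zebrafish transgenesis reporter plasmid assembled by Gateway recombination into the pDESTtol2pACrymCherry destination backbone. The catalogue lists the vector type as bacterial expression, but the design is that of a Tol2 transposon reporter that is simply propagated in E. coli. It carries a high-copy ColE1/pUC-type origin and an ampicillin resistance gene (β-lactamase with its own promoter), along with pBluescript-derived remnants such as lac promoter/operator sequences, a T3 promoter and a partial M13 origin. The Tol2 arms are not annotated by name. However, a fragment matching medaka tyrosinase is detected, which is consistent with Tol2-flanking sequence, since the element was originally found in that locus.

The payload sits between Gateway attB sites. The segment between attB4 and attB1 would correspond to the 5' entry element and is presumably the dll4 enhancer 2 (CE2), though the feature table does not label it. Unannotated sequence between attB1 and the EGFP coding region presumably holds the dll4 P1 gene-specific promoter. Downstream, past attB2 and attB3, lies an SV40 polyadenylation signal, annotated on the opposite strand to EGFP. A separate mCherry cassette with its own SV40 poly(A) signal lies on the opposite strand. The backbone and plasmid names imply that a crystallin promoter drives it, giving red lens fluorescence as an independent marker of transgene carriers, but that promoter is not annotated.

The construct tests whether the candidate zebrafish dll4 enhancer, paired with its native promoter, can direct EGFP expression in vivo. It comes from a study identifying developmentally active endothelial enhancers.
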