Features (pLannotate 1.2.2; 23 found; start..end, strand, type, name):
    679..699     +  protein_bind   attB4: mutant version of attB; core recombination site for the Gateway® BP reaction BP Clonase™
   1293..1313    +  protein_bind   attB1: mutant version of attB; core recombination site for the Gateway® BP reaction BP Clonase™
   1978..2694    +  CDS            EGFP: EGFP is a basic (constitutively fluorescent) green fluorescent protein published in 1996, derived from Aequorea victoria. It is reported to be a rapidly-maturing weak dimer with moderate acid sensitivity.
   2695..2760    +  misc_feature   MCS: multiple cloning site
   2784..2804    -  protein_bind   attB2: mutant version of attB; core recombination site for the Gateway® BP reaction BP Clonase™
   2831..2851    -  protein_bind   attB3: mutant version of attB; core recombination site for the Gateway® BP reaction BP Clonase™
   2855..2875    +  CDS            lacZα (fragment): LacZα fragment of β-galactosidase; lacZ fragment
   2891..3025    -  polyA_signal   SV40 poly(A) signal: SV40 polyadenylation signal
   3048..3131    -  CDS            large T antigen (fragment): large T antigen from SV40 (simian virus 40)
   3697..3737    -  misc_feature   MCS (fragment): pBluescript multiple cloning site
   3750..3768    -  promoter       T3 promoter: promoter for bacteriophage T3 RNA polymerase
   3813..3829    -  protein_bind   lac operator: The lac repressor binds to the lac operator to inhibit transcription in E. coli. This inhibition can be relieved by adding lactose or isopropyl-β-D-thiogalactopyranoside (IPTG). lac repressor encoded by lacI
   3837..3867    -  promoter       lac promoter: promoter for the E. coli lac operon
   3882..3903    -  protein_bind   CAP binding site: CAP binding activates transcription in the presence of cAMP. E. coli catabolite activator protein
   3916..4008    -  CDS            lacI (fragment): lac repressor; lacI; The lac repressor binds to the lac operator to inhibit transcription in E. coli. This inhibition can be relieved by adding lactose or isopropyl-β-D-thiogalactopyranoside (IPTG).
   4191..4779    -  rep_origin     ori: high-copy-number ColE1/pMB1/pBR322/pUC origin of replication
   4950..5810    -  CDS            AmpR: β-lactamase; bla; confers resistance to ampicillin, carbenicillin, and related antibiotics
   5811..5915    -  promoter       AmpR promoter: bla
   5941..6162    -  rep_origin     M13 ori (fragment) (sequence partly withheld): M13 bacteriophage origin of replication; arrow indicates direction of (+) strand synthesis
   6162..6449    +  CDS            tyr (fragment) (sequence partly withheld): TYRO_ORYLA - Also known as tyro. Experimental evidence at transcript level: Swiss-Prot protein existence level 2. This is a copper-containing oxidase that functions in the formation of pigments such as melanins and other polyphenolic compounds. From Oryzias latipes (Japanese rice fish) (Japanese killifish).
   6991..7112    -  polyA_signal   SV40 poly(A) signal: SV40 polyadenylation signal
   7135..7218    -  CDS            large T antigen (fragment): large T antigen from SV40 (simian virus 40)
   7238..7945    -  CDS            mCherry: mCherry is a basic (constitutively fluorescent) red fluorescent protein published in 2004, derived from Discosoma sp.. It is reported to be a very rapidly-maturing monomer with low acid sensitivity.
>Addgene plasmid #90147 | pT2-cryR;dll4CE2-P1Egfp | addgene full sequence | sequence record 178754 | Addgene NGS Result
CGACCGGTAATGTCAGACCTGGTAACTCCTTACTGTAACTTATTGCACCTGATGAACAAAAGATGTGAAC
TGAACGCAAGTAGGAGGCTAATAGAGGCTAGTACAGTACAAAGATCCCCAAATGATGTGTGCCGGCCTTA
GTGGAGGCAGACCCCTGGTTATATACCTGTGCTGCAGAAAGAGGGGCTTACAAATGGATCTCTCTGGAAT
GGCATTATCTCATGGTGGGAACAGTGTTGTCAGCAGAATCAGCGGGGTGGACTCTGACCTGAGAATGACA
GTCTAGCACTGAATGGCTCAGACAATACTCTTGTGGCCAACTATCACCGGAAAATAAGTGCCTGCCAAAA
CAAACCAGACCAGATGAAGCTACATGGCTGTAGAACGTCAGTATTTAATGTGTTGTGGCCACTTGGTTCA
CCAGATTTAAGAGCTAATTTTTTTAAATATCACAGATAATCAATCGCTTTTTTTTTTCTTGACTGAAAAG
CTTAGACTGGAAAATTCTTTGAAAAAGTTTGCACTACAGAAAATAAATACATAACATCCTGCACTGAATG
CACACTATTAATAGAAAAGAGAGCATTATTGTAGGAAATGTATTGTATATGTACATTCTGTGCATTTCAC
AATTTTCTCGAGCAGGAAACAGCTATGACCATGATTACGCCAAGCTATCAACTTTGTATAGAAAAGTTGT
TGTTGTACATTTACATGTCAAAAATTTGGCTTTCCATTCATGAGAAACACATAAGTCAGGTCCAAAAACC
CGCCAGTTTGCTGTCTGGTGAGAAACCAGGAAGTAACAAAGCACTGAAGATCAATGAGAGCGAGGCGGTG
ACAGGAAGGGGAGGAGCTAGAGCCGTCCAATGACAGGCAGGCCTCAGGGAGCAGCAACTGACGCAAACCA
GGAAGCCACCTGATGTGACTGGGGTCAGATAAACGCAGGCCGCGGAAGAACAGGTGCTTCCTCTGCGCTC
GCTGCCTTCTTCGGCCATGTCAGACTGGTGTGTGTGTGTGTGTATTTGTGTGTGTGCACATGAGTGTGTA
TGTGCGTGTGTGGAGCGTTTAAAGGAACAGCATCCTCGGGCGGGTCGAGACGAAGGACAGTGCACGCGCA
CAGGCCAGGAAACGCCGCACAACTCCGGCTGTTTTTGTTTTTGTTCAGCCGGTCTGTTTCTATATACATG
CTGTAAACACACATTTACTCTTCGAAAAAAGAAGAAGTCGTTCAGAATTACTCTTCAAGGACTCAACCTC
ATCTGCTCCTAATATAGGCACTTGTCAAAAAGCAAGTTTGTACAAAAAAGCAGGCTCGCTAGGATACTAA
AATGCGCTTTCAGGCTGTCCCAGCTTGAAACATGAAGAGGCTCTGCTCCGGAACATCAGGTAAGGCATGA
CCCTCCACTGACCGTGCACGCTTTCAGTGATGTAATATAATTATCCGCGCAATTAACTGGAACGAGGACA
AACGACAAGTAATAGGCTGTGCGTTGTGCGAAGTTTCATCCGATTTAGTTTTTCTTCAGATACGCGTATT
CTGCACTGCATGGTGTGAAATGGTCAGTATTTAATCGTGCCTGCTTTAAATATGCCAACAGATGCTGGGC
TTGTTAATAATCACTCGCGCTCAATTGGTCATCATCATCCGCGTAGTGGTGGGTATTAAATGTGGATATC
ATTGTTGCCAAGAGAGGGGGGCTGACTGAGCATAAGTGGGCGGCGTTTAGCGATAGACAAGAGTTTATAT
AATGAGCAGCGCGGACACAAAGCCAGTATAAATACTGAGGGACGTAAGAAACAAGTCTTCATTCACGAAT
TACACGAGAAGCGCGAGGATGCCCAACAGCGCAATGCTGACGCACAAAGTTTAGAAGCAAAACAAGACAT
AACCATTGACACTAAACACATCGGTGCGCTCACTGTGGAATACCAAACATGCTCAGTGGATATCTTGAGA
CGAAGAGGATCGCCACCATGGTGAGCAAGGGCGAGGAGCTGTTCACCGGGGTGGTGCCCATCCTGGTCGA
GCTGGACGGCGACGTAAACGGCCACAAGTTCAGCGTGTCCGGCGAGGGCGAGGGCGATGCCACCTACGGC
AAGCTGACCCTGAAGTTCATCTGCACCACCGGCAAGCTGCCCGTGCCCTGGCCCACCCTCGTGACCACCC
TGACCTACGGCGTGCAGTGCTTCAGCCGCTACCCCGACCACATGAAGCAGCACGACTTCTTCAAGTCCGC
CATGCCCGAAGGCTACGTCCAGGAGCGCACCATCTTCTTCAAGGACGACGGCAACTACAAGACCCGCGCC
GAGGTGAAGTTCGAGGGCGACACCCTGGTGAACCGCATCGAGCTGAAGGGCATCGACTTCAAGGAGGACG
GCAACATCCTGGGGCACAAGCTGGAGTACAACTACAACAGCCACAACGTCTATATCATGGCCGACAAGCA
GAAGAACGGCATCAAGGTGAACTTCAAGATCCGCCACAACATCGAGGACGGCAGCGTGCAGCTCGCCGAC
CACTACCAGCAGAACACCCCCATCGGCGACGGCCCCGTGCTGCTGCCCGACAACCACTACCTGAGCACCC
AGTCCGCCCTGAGCAAAGACCCCAACGAGAAGCGCGATCACATGGTCCTGCTGGAGTTCGTGACCGCCGC
CGGGATCACTCTCGGCATGGACGAGCTGTACAAGTCCGGACTCAGATCTCGAGCTCAAGCTTCGAATTCT
GCAGTCGACGGTACCGCGGGCCCGGGATCCACCGGATCTAGATAACTGATACCCAGCTTTCTTGTACAAA
GTGGGGCGCGCCTACGTAACTAGTCTCGAGCAACTTTATTATACATAGTTGATAATTCACTGGCCGTCGT
TTTACGGTACCATCGATGATGATCCAGACATGATAAGATACATTGATGAGTTTGGACAAACCACAACTAG
AATGCAGTGAAAAAAATGCTTTATTTGTGAAATTTGTGATGCTATTGCTTTATTTGTAACCATTATAAGC
TGCAATAAACAAGTTAACAACAACAATTGCATTCATTTTATGTTTCAGGTTCAGGGGGAGGTGTGGGAGG
TTTTTTAAAGCAAGTAAAACCTCTACAAATGTGGTATGGCTGATTATGATCCTCTAGATCAGATCTGCGA
AGATACGGCCACGGGTGCTCTTGATCCTGTGGCTGATTTTGGACTGTGCTGCTCGCAGCTGCTGATGAAT
CACATACTTCCTCCATTTTCTTCCACTGATTGACTGTTATAATTTCCCTAATTTCCAGGTCAAGGTGCTG
TGCATTGTGGTAATAGATGTGACATGACGTCACTTCCAAAGGACCAATGAACATGTCTGACCAATTTCAT
ATAATGTGAAAACGATTTTCATAGGCAGAATAAATAACATTTAAATTAAACTGGGCATCAGCGCAATTCA
ATTGGTTTGGTAATAGCAAGGGAAAATAGAATGAAGTGATCTCCAAAAAATAAGTACTTTTTGACTGTAA
ATAAAATTGTAAGGAGTAAAAAGTACTTTTTTTTCTAAAAAAATGTAATTAAGTAAAAGTAAAAGTATTG
ATTTTTAATTGTACTCAAGTAAAGTAAAAATCCCCAAAAATAATACTTAAGTACAGTAATCAAGTAAAAT
TACTCAAGTACTTTACACCTCTGGTTCTTGACCCCCTACCTTCAGCAAGCCCAGCAGATCCACTAGTTCT
AGAGCGGCCGCCACCGCGGTGGAGCTCCAGCTTTTGTTCCCTTTAGTGAGGGTTAATTGCGCGCTTGGCG
TAATCATGGTCATAGCTGTTTCCTGTGTGAAATTGTTATCCGCTCACAATTCCACACAACATACGAGCCG
GAAGCATAAAGTGTAAAGCCTGGGGTGCCTAATGAGTGAGCTAACTCACATTAATTGCGTTGCGCTCACT
GCCCGCTTTCCAGTCGGGAAACCTGTCGTGCCAGCTGCATTAATGAATCGGCCAACGCGCGGGGAGAGGC
GGTTTGCGTATTGGGCGCTCTTCCGCTTCCTCGCTCACTGACTCGCTGCGCTCGGTCGTTCGGCTGCGGC
GAGCGGTATCAGCTCACTCAAAGGCGGTAATACGGTTATCCACAGAATCAGGGGATAACGCAGGAAAGAA
CATGTGAGCAAAAGGCCAGCAAAAGGCCAGGAACCGTAAAAAGGCCGCGTTGCTGGCGTTTTTCCATAGG
CTCCGCCCCCCTGACGAGCATCACAAAAATCGACGCTCAAGTCAGAGGTGGCGAAACCCGACAGGACTAT
AAAGATACCAGGCGTTTCCCCCTGGAAGCTCCCTCGTGCGCTCTCCTGTTCCGACCCTGCCGCTTACCGG
ATACCTGTCCGCCTTTCTCCCTTCGGGAAGCGTGGCGCTTTCTCATAGCTCACGCTGTAGGTATCTCAGT
TCGGTGTAGGTCGTTCGCTCCAAGCTGGGCTGTGTGCACGAACCCCCCGTTCAGCCCGACCGCTGCGCCT
TATCCGGTAACTATCGTCTTGAGTCCAACCCGGTAAGACACGACTTATCGCCACTGGCAGCAGCCACTGG
TAACAGGATTAGCAGAGCGAGGTATGTAGGCGGTGCTACAGAGTTCTTGAAGTGGTGGCCTAACTACGGC
TACACTAGAAGAACAGTATTTGGTATCTGCGCTCTGCTGAAGCCAGTTACCTTCGGAAAAAGAGTTGGTA
GCTCTTGATCCGGCAAACAAACCACCGCTGGTAGCGGTGGTTTTTTTGTTTGCAAGCAGCAGATTACGCG
CAGAAAAAAAGGATCTCAAGAAGATCCTTTGATCTTTTCTACGGGGTCTGACGCTCAGTGGAACGAAAAC
TCACGTTAAGGCATTTTGGTCATGAGATTATCAAAAAGGATCTTCACCTAGATCCTTTTAAATTAAAAAT
GAAGTTTTAAATCAATCTAAAGTATATATGAGTAAACTTGGTCTGACAGTTACCAATGCTTAATCAGTGA
GGCACCTATCTCAGCGATCTGTCTATTTCGTTCATCCATAGTTGCCTGACTCCCCGTCGTGTAGATAACT
ACGATACGGGAGGGCTTACCATCTGGCCCCAGTGCTGCAATGATACCGCGAGACCCACGCTCACCGGCTC
CAGATTTATCAGCAATAAACCAGCCAGCCGGAAGGGCCGAGCGCAGAAGTGGTCCTGCAACTTTATCCGC
CTCCATCCAGTCTATTAATTGTTGCCGGGAAGCTAGAGTAAGTAGTTCGCCAGTTAATAGTTTGCGCAAC
GTTGTTGCCATTGCTACAGGCATCGTGGTGTCACGCTCGTCGTTTGGTATGGCTTCATTCAGCTCCGGTT
CCCAACGATCAAGGCGAGTTACATGATCCCCCATGTTGTGCAAAAAAGCGGTTAGCTCCTTCGGTCCTCC
GATCGTTGTCAGAAGTAAGTTGGCCGCAGTGTTATCACTCATGGTTATGGCAGCACTGCATAATTCTCTT
ACTGTCATGCCATCCGTAAGATGCTTTTCTGTGACTGGTGAGTACTCAACCAAGTCATTCTGAGAATAGT
GTATGCGGCGACCGAGTTGCTCTTGCCCGGCGTCAATACGGGATAATACCGCGCCACATAGCAGAACTTT
AAAAGTGCTCATCATTGGAAAACGTTCTTCGGGGCGAAAACTCTCAAGGATCTTACCGCTGTTGAGATCC
AGTTCGATGTAACCCACTCGTGCACCCAACTGATCTTCAGCATCTTTTACTTTCACCAGCGTTTCTGGGT
GAGCAAAAACAGGAAGGCAAAATGCCGCAAAAAAGGGAATAAGGGCGACACGGAAATGTTGAATACTCAT
ACTCTTCCTTTTTCAATATTATTGAAGCATTTATCAGGGTTATTGTCTCATGAGCGGATACATATTTGAA
TGTATTTAGAAAAATAAACAAATAGGGGTTCCGCGCACATTTCCCCGAAAAGTGCCACCTAAATTGTAAG
CGTTAATATTTTGTTAAAATTCGCGTTAAATTTTTGTTAAATCAGCTCATTTTTTAACCAATAGGCCGAA
ATCGGCAAAATCCCTTATAAATCAAAAGAATAGACCGAGATAGGGT
[37 nt withheld, positions 6067-6103]
AAAGAACGTGGACTCCAACGTCAAAGG
[32 nt withheld, positions 6131-6162]
GCTGGCTAAGAACTCATCAGCCTCCCCGGTCCATCTACCCACGTACCAATGCACCAATTGGCCACAATGA
CGGCTACTACATGGTGCCATTCCTTCCTCTTTATAGGAATGGAGACTACCTCCTGTCCAACAATGCTCTT
GGATACGAGTACGCCTACCTGTTGGACCCAGGTCATTGCACAACACCAGAAATGCCCTCTGATCTGCAAA
AGACGTGAATATCTGTTCAGACACCCATATCCACTCTGTTCCACACAGGTCAGAGGTTTGTCCAGGAGTT
CTTGACAGAGGTGTAAAAAGTACTCAAAAATTTTACTCAAGTGAAAGTACAAGTACTTAGGGAAAATTTT
ACTCAATTAAAAGTAAAAGTATCTGGCTAGAATCTTACTTGAGTAAAAGTAAAAAAGTACTCCATTAAAA
TTGTACTTGAGTATTAAGGAAGTAAAAGTAAAAGCAAGAAAGAAAACTAGAGATTCTTGTTTAAGCTTTT
AATCTCAAAAAACATTAAATGAAATGCATACAAGGTTTTATCCTGCTTTAGAACTGTTTGTATTTAATTA
TCAAACTATAAGACAGACAATCTAATGCCAGTACACGCTACTCAAAGTTGTAAAACCTCAGATTTAACTT
CAGTAGAAGCTGATTCTCAAAATTGTTAGTGTCAAGCCTAGCTCTTTTGGGGCTGAAAAGCAATCCTGCA
GTGCTGAAAAGCCTCTCACAGGCAGCCGATGCGGGAAGAGGTGTATTAGTCTTGATAGAGAGGCTGCAAA
TAGCAGGAAACGTGAGCAGAGACTCCCTGGTGTCTGAAACACAGGCCCATTTACGCCTTAAGATACATTG
ATGAGTTTGGACAAACCACAACTAGAATGCAGTGAAAAAAATGCTTTATTTGTGAAATTTGTGATGCTAT
TGCTTTATTTGTAACCATTATAAGCTGCAATAAACAAGTTAACAACAACAATTGCATTCATTTTATGTTT
CAGGTTCAGGGGGAGGTGTGGGAGGTTTTTTAAAGCAAGTAAAACCTCTACAAATGTGGTATGGCTGATT
ATGATCTAGAGTCGCGGCCGCTTTACTTGTACAGCTCGTCCATGCCGCCGGTGGAGTGGTGGCCCTCGGC
GCGCTCGTACTGTTCCACGATGGTGTAGTCCTCGTTGTGGGAGGTGATGTCCAGCTTGATGTTGACGTTG
TAGGCGCCGGGCAGCTGCACGGGCTTCTTGGCCTTGTAGGTGGTCTTGACCTCGGCGTCGTAGTGGCCGC
CGTCCTTCAGCTTCAGCCTCTGCTTGATCTCGCCCTTCAGGGCGCCGTCCTCGGGGTACATCCGCTCGGA
GGAGGCCTCCCAGCCCATGGTCTTCTTCTGCATTACGGGGCCGTCGGAGGGGAAGTTGGTGCCGCGCAGC
TTCACCTTGTAGATGAACTCGCCGTCCTGCAGGGAGGAGTCCTGGGTCACGGTCACCACGCCGCCGTCCT
CGAAGTTCATCACGCGCTCCCACTTGAAGCCCTCGGGGAAGGACAGCTTCAAGTAGTCGGGGATGTCGGC
GGGGTGCTTCACGTAGGCCTTGGAGCCGTACATGAACTGAGGGGACAGGATGTCCCAGGCGAAGGGCAGG
GGGCCGCCCTTGGTCACCTTCAGCTTGGCGGTCTGGGTGCCCTCGTAGGGGCGGCCCTCGCCCTCGCCCT
CGATCTCGAACTCGTGGCCGTTCACGGAGCCCTCCATGTGCACCTTGAAGCGCATGAACTCCTTGATGAT
GGCCATGTTGTCATCCTCGCCCTTGCTCACCATGGTGG
